>Addgene plasmid #63427 | pFusX4-18 | depositor partial sequence | sequence record 105372 | pFusX4_CAC
AGTCTTAAGCGTCTCCCCTGACCCCGGACCAAGTGGTGGCTATCGCCAGCCACGATGGCGGCAAGCAAGC
GCTCGAAACGGTGCAGCGGCTGTTGCCGGTGCTGTGCCAGGACCATGGCCTGACCCCGGACCAAGTGGTG
GCTATCGCCAGCAACATTGGCGGCAAGCAAGCGCTCGAAACGGTGCAGCGGCTGTTGCCGGTGCTGTGCC
AGGACCATGGCCTGACTCCGGACCAAGTGGTGGCTATCGCCAGCCACGATGGCGGCAAGCAAGCGCTCGA
AACGGTGCAGCGGCTGTTGCCGGTGCTGTGCCAGGACCATGGCCGAGACGTC
