>Addgene plasmid #63427 | pFusX4-18 | depositor partial sequence | sequence record 105373 | FusX4
CGTCTCCCCTGACCCCGGACCAAGTGGTGGCTATCGAGACCGGCGCCGCTACGGGCGCGTCCCATTCGCC
ATTCAGGCTGCGCAACTGTTGGGAAGGGCGATCGGTGCGGGCTCTTCGCTATTACGCCAGCTGGCGAAAG
GGGGATGTGCTGCAAGGCGATTAAGTTGGGAACGCCAGGGTTTTCCCAGTCACGACGTTGTAAAACGACG
GCCAGTGAGCGCGCGTAATCGACTCACTATAGGGCGAATTGGGTACCGGGCCCCCCCTCGAGGTCCTCCA
GCTTTTGTTCCCTTTAGTGAGGGTTAATTGCGCGCTTGGCGTAATCATGGTCATAGCTGTTTCCTGTGTG
AAATTGTTATCCGCTCACAATTCCACACAACATACGAGCCGGAAGCATAAAGTGTAAAGCCTGGGGTGCC
TAATGAGTGAGCTAACTCACATTAATTGCGTTGCGCTCACTGCCCGCTTTCCACCGGTGGTCTCTGGCGG
CAAGCAAGCGCTCGAAACGGTGCAGCGGCTGTTGCCGGTGCTGTGCCAGGACCATGGCCGAGACGTCTAG
ACCAGCCAGGACAGAAATGCCTCGACTTCGCTGCTACCCAAGGTTGCCGGGTGACGCACACCGTGGAAAC
GGATGAAGGCACGAACCCAGTGGACATAAGCCTGTTCGGTTCGTAAGCTGTAATGCAAGTAGCGTATGCG
CTCACGCAACTGGTCCAGAACCTTGACCGAACGCAGCGGTGGTAACGGCGCAGTGGCGGTTTTCATGGCT
TGTTATGACTGTTTTTTTGGGGTACAGTCTATGCCTCGGGCATCCAAGCAGCAAGCGCGTTACGCCGTGG
GTCGATGTTTGATGTTATGGAGCAGCAACGATGTTACGCAGCAGGGCAGTCGCCCTAAAACAAAGTTAAA
CATTATGAGGGAAGCGGTGATCGCCGAAGTATCGACTCAACTATCAGAGGTAGTTGGCGTCATCGAGCGC
CATCTCGAACCGACGTTGCTGGCCGTACATTTGTACGGCTCCGCAGTGGATGGCGGCCTGAAGCCACACA
GTGATATTGATTTGCTGGTTACGGTGACCGTAAGGCTTGATGAAACAACGCGGCGAGCTTTGATCAACGA
CCTTTTGGAAACTTCGGCTTCCCCTGGAGAGAGCGAGATTCTCCGCGCTGTAGAAGTCACCATTGTTGTG
CACGACGACATCATTCCGTGGCGTTATCCAGCTAAGCGCGAACTGCAATTTGGAGAATGGCAGCGCAATG
ACATTCTTGCAGGTATCTTCGAGCCAGCCACGATCGACATTGATCTGGCTATCTTGCTGACAAAAGCAAG
AGAACATAGCGTTGCCTTGGTAGGTCCAGCGGCGGAGGAACTCTTTGATCCGGTTCCTGAACAGGATCTA
TTTGAGGCGCTAAATGAAACCTTAACGCTATGGAACTCGCCGCCCGACTGGGCTGGCGATGAGCGAAATG
TAGTGCTTACGTTGTCCCGCATTTGGTACAGCGCAGTAACCGGCAAAATCGCGCCGAAGGATGTCGCTGC
CGACTGGGCAATGGAGCGCCTGCCGGCCCAGTATCAGCCCGTCATACTTGAAGCTAGACAGGCTTATCTT
GGACAAGAAGAAGATCGCTTGGCCTCGCGCGCAGATCAGTTGGAAGAATTTGTCCACTACGTGAAAGGCG
AGATCACCAAGGTAGTCGGCAAATAACCCTCGAGCCACCCATGACCAAAATCCCTTAACGTGAGTTACGC
GTCGTTCCACTGAGCGTCAGACCCCGTAGAAAAGATCAAAGGATCTTCTTGAGATCCTTTTTTTCTGCGC
GTAATCTGCTGCTTGCAAACAAAAAAACCACCGCTACCAGCGGTGGTTTGTTTGCCGGATCAAGAGCTAC
CAACTCTTTTTCCGAAGGTAACTGGCTTCAGCAGAGCGCAGATACCAAATACTGTCCTTCTAGTGTAGCC
GTAGTTAGGCCACCACTTCAAGAACTCTGTAGCACCGCCTACATACCTCGCTCTGCTAATCCTGTTACCA
GTGGCTGCTGCCAGTGGCGATAAGTCGTGTCTTACCGGGTTGGACTCAAGACGATAGTTACCGGATAAGG
CGCAGCGGTCGGGCTGAACGGGGGGTTCGTGCACACAGCCCAGCTTGGAGCGAACGACCTACACCGAACT
GAGATACCTACAGCGTGAGCATTGAGAAAGCGCCACGCTTCCCGAAGGGAGAAAGGCGGACAGGTATCCG
GTAAGCGGCAGGGTCGGAACAGGAGAGCGCACGAGGGAGCTTCCAGGGGGAAACGCCTGGTATCTTTATA
GTCCTGTCGGGTTTCGCCACCTCTGACTTGAGCGTCGATTTTTGTGATGCTCGTCAGGGGGGCGGAGCCT
ATGGAAAAACGCCAGCAACGCGGCCTTTTTACGGTTCCTGGCCTTTTGCTGGCCTTTTGCTCACATGTTC
TTTCCTGCGTTATCCCCTGATTCTGTGGATAACCGTATTACCGCCTTTGAGTGAGCTGATACCGCTCGCC
GCAGCCGAACGACCGAGCGCAGCGAGTCAGTGAGCGAGGAAGCGGAAGAGCGCCCAATACGCAAACCGCC
TCTCCCCGCGCGTTGGCCGATTCATTAATGCAGCTGGCACGACAGGTTTCCCGACTGGAAAGCGGGCAGT
GAGCGCAACGCAATTAATACGCGTACCGCTAGCCAGGAAGAGTTTGTAGAAACGCAAAAAGGCCATCCGT
CAGGATGGCCTTCTGCTTAGTTTGATGCCTGGCAGTTTATGGCGGGCGTCCTGCCCGCCACCCTCCGGGC
CGTTGCTTCACAACGTTCAAATCCGCTCCCGGCGGATTTGTCCTACTCAGGAGAGCGTTCACCGACAAAC
AACAGATAAAACGAAAGGCCCAGTCTTCCGACTGAGCCTTTCGTTTTATTTGATGCCTGGCAGTTCCCTA
CTCTCGCGTTAACGCTAGCATGGATGTTTTCCCAGTCACGACGTTGTAAAACGACGGCCAGTCTTAAG
