>Addgene plasmid #63427 | pFusX4-18 | addgene partial sequence | sequence record 115652 | pCR8_R1 5'-cgaaccgaacaggcttatgt-3'
GAGCGTCACCCGGCAACCTTGGGTAGCAGCGAAGTCGAGGCATTTCTGTCCTGGCTGGTCTAGACGTCTC
GGCCATGGTCCTGGCACAGCACCGGCAACAGCCGCTGCACCGTTTCGAGCGCTTGCTTGCCGCCATCGTG
GCTGGCGATAGCCACCACTTGGTCCGGAGTCAGGCCATGGTCCTGGCACAGCACCGGCAACAGCCGCTGC
ACCGTTTCGAGCGCTTGCTTGCCGCCAATGTTGCTGGCGATAGCCACCACTTGGTCCGGGGTCAGGCCAT
GGTCCTGGCACAGCACCGGCAACAGCCGCTGCACCGTTTCGAGCGCTTGCTTGCCGCCATCGTGGCTGGC
GATAGCCACCACTTGGTCCGGGGTCAGGGGAGACGCTTAAGACTGGCCGTCGTTTTACAACGTCGTGACT
GGGAAAACATCCATGCTAGCGTTAACGCGAGAGTAGGGAACTGCCAGGCATCAAATAAAACGAAAGGCTC
AGTCGGAAGACTGGGCCTTTCGTTTTATCTGTTGTTTGTCGGTGAACGCTCTCCTGAGTAGGACAAATCC
GCCGGGAGCGGATTTGAACGTTGTGAAGCAACGGCCCGGAGGGTGGCGGGCAGGACGCCCGCCATAAACT
GCCAGGCATCAAACTAAGCAGAAGGCCATCCTGACGGATGGCCTTTTTGCGTTTCTACAAACTCTTCCTG
