[The description below was written by a language model from this plasmid's Addgene catalogue record.]
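Description:
pFusX4-18 is a component plasmid from the FusX TALE assembly system, a library-based scheme for building custom TALE DNA-binding arrays, and TALENs in particular, in a single assembly step. It is built on the FusX4 backbone (about 3 kb without insert), is maintained as a high-copy plasmid in standard E. coli cloning strains, and is selected with spectinomycin. The record does not name the origin of replication or give a feature table, so details of the backbone beyond the resistance marker and copy number are not documented here. The listed sequencing primers are of the pCR8 type, which may reflect the backbone's origin, though the record does not say so.

The insert is a synthetic, pre-assembled trimer of TALE repeats carrying the repeat-variable diresidues HD, NI and HD. Under the standard TALE code, HD recognises cytosine and NI recognises adenine, so this module specifies the triplet CAC, as reflected in its alternative name X4_CAC. The trimer was cloned through BsaI sites that were destroyed in the process, consistent with Golden Gate-style construction using a type IIS enzyme. Within the FusX scheme this plasmid supplies RVD positions 10 to 12 of the final array. A user selects the library member matching the desired bases at each block of positions and combines them with the other position-specific modules and a receiver vector to produce a complete TALE domain.

The plasmid carries no expression cassette described in the record and is not intended for direct use in cells. It serves as a building block for constructing sequence-specific TALENs or other TALE fusions for genome editing and related applications.
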