Addgene plasmid #63427: pFusX4-18
Purpose: Encodes RVD positions 10-12 in TALEN assembly
Depositing lab: Stephen Ekker. Depositing organization: Mayo Foundation for Medical Education and Research. Publication: FusX: A rapid one-step TALE assembly system for genome science. Ma AC, McNulty MS, Tanya PL, Jarryd CM, Martinez-Galvez G, Argue DP, Lee HB, Urban MD, Bullard CE, Blackburn PR, Man TK, Clark KJ, Ekker SC. Hum Gene Ther. 2016 Jun;27(6):451-63. doi: 10.1089/hum.2015.172 PubMed 26854857.
Backbone
  Vector backbone: FusX4
  Backbone size w/o insert (bp): 3008
  Vector type: TALEN
Growth in bacteria
  Bacterial resistance: Spectinomycin, 50 μg/mL
  Growth temperature: 37°C
  Growth strain: DH5alpha
  Copy number: High Copy
Gene/Insert
  Gene/Insert name: HD NI HD (alt name: X4_CAC)
  Species: Synthetic
  Mutation: none
  Cloning method: Restriction Enzyme; 5′ cloning site BsaI (destroyed during cloning); 3′ cloning site BsaI (destroyed during cloning)
  Sequencing primers: 5′ pCR8_F1; 3′ pCR8_R1
Terms and licenses: Academic/Nonprofit Terms; Industry Terms: Not Available to Industry
How to cite: pFusX4-18 was a gift from Stephen Ekker (Addgene plasmid # 63427 ; http://n2t.net/addgene:63427 ; RRID:Addgene_63427)
